Addgene plasmid #211631: lenti-ERCC1 gRNA2
Purpose: sgRNA-2 against ERCC1
Depositing lab: Agnel Sfeir. Depositing organization: Memorial Sloan-Kettering Cancer Center. Publication: RHINO directs MMEJ to repair DNA breaks in mitosis. Brambati A, Sacco O, Porcella S, Heyza J, Kareh M, Schmidt JC, Sfeir A. Science. 2023 Aug 11;381(6658):653-660. doi: 10.1126/science.adh3694. Epub 2023 Jul 13. PubMed 37440612.
Backbone
  Vector backbone: pLenti
  Backbone size w/o insert (bp): 8034
  Total vector size (bp): 8054
  Vector type: Mammalian Expression, CRISPR
  Selectable markers: Puromycin
Growth in bacteria
  Bacterial resistance: Ampicillin, 100 μg/mL
  Growth temperature: 37°C
  Growth strain: NEB Stable
  Copy number: Unknown
Gene/Insert
  Gene/Insert name: sgRNA ERCC1
  gRNA/shRNA sequence: TTGCGCACGAACTTCAGTAC
  Species: Synthetic
  Promoter: U6
  Cloning method: Unknown
  Sequencing primers: 5′ gactatcatatgcttaccgt
Terms and licenses: Academic/Nonprofit Terms; Industry Terms: Not Available to Industry
How to cite: lenti-ERCC1 gRNA2 was a gift from Agnel Sfeir (Addgene plasmid # 211631 ; http://n2t.net/addgene:211631 ; RRID:Addgene_211631)
