[The description below was written by a language model from this plasmid's Addgene catalogue record and pLannotate feature annotations shown in this document.]
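Description:
lenti-ERCC1 gRNA2 is a lentiviral CRISPR guide RNA plasmid built on a pLenti backbone, carrying the second of a set of single guide RNAs directed against ERCC1. It does not encode Cas9, so the nuclease must be supplied separately. In bacteria it is maintained through a high-copy ColE1/pUC-type origin and ampicillin resistance (AmpR). An f1 origin is also present.

The viral cassette follows a third-generation, self-inactivating design. A CMV enhancer/promoter fused to a truncated HIV-1 5' LTR drives genomic RNA production in packaging cells. This is followed by the Ψ packaging signal with a partial gag sequence, the RRE for Rev-dependent nuclear export, and the cPPT/CTS element, and the cassette ends with a ΔU3 3' LTR and a bGH polyadenylation signal.

Within this unit, a human U6 RNA polymerase III promoter transcribes the ERCC1 spacer joined to the Streptococcus pyogenes Cas9 gRNA scaffold. Downstream, an EF-1α core promoter drives EGFP followed by a puromycin N-acetyltransferase sequence, with a WPRE to enhance transcript expression. The annotation does not identify the linker between EGFP and PuroR. Transduced mammalian cells can therefore be tracked by green fluorescence and selected with puromycin. Outside the LTRs, an SV40 promoter/EM7-driven BleoR cassette with an SV40 poly(A) signal is annotated.

The sequenced record is 9,551 nt, which is longer than the 8,054 bp total size listed in the catalogue. EGFP and BleoR are not mentioned in the catalogue fields. The associated publication concerns microhomology-mediated end joining repair of DNA breaks in mitosis, consistent with use of this plasmid to disrupt ERCC1 in Cas9-expressing cells.
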