Features (pLannotate 1.2.2; 33 found; start..end, strand, type, name):
    132..232     +  CDS            Rev (fragment): human immunodeficiency virus 1 (HIV-1) Rev protein; rev; enhances nuclear export of unspliced and incompletely spliced viral mRNAs
    282..399     +  misc_feature   cPPT/CTS: central polypurine tract and central termination sequence of HIV-1
    450..690     +  promoter       U6 promoter: RNA polymerase III promoter for human U6 snRNA
    720..795     +  misc_RNA       gRNA scaffold: guide RNA scaffold for the Streptococcus pyogenes CRISPR/Cas9 system
    813..831     +  CDS            small t antigen (fragment): SV40 (simian virus 40) small t antigen
    857..1068    +  promoter       EF-1α core promoter: core promoter for human elongation factor EF-1α
   1082..1798    +  CDS            EGFP: EGFP is a basic (constitutively fluorescent) green fluorescent protein published in 1996, derived from Aequorea victoria. It is reported to be a rapidly-maturing weak dimer with moderate acid sensitivity.
   1885..2482    +  CDS            PuroR (fragment): puromycin N-acetyltransferase; pac from Streptomyces; confers resistance to puromycin
   2498..3086    +  misc_feature   WPRE: woodchuck hepatitis virus posttranscriptional regulatory element
   3137..3156    +  misc_feature   cPPT/CTS (fragment): central polypurine tract and central termination sequence of HIV-1
   3158..3391    +  LTR            3' LTR (ΔU3): self-inactivating 3' long terminal repeat (LTR) from HIV-1
   3423..3647    +  polyA_signal   bGH poly(A) signal: bovine growth hormone polyadenylation signal
   3651..3672    +  promoter       SV40 promoter (fragment): SV40 enhancer and early promoter
   3693..4121    +  rep_origin     f1 ori (sequence partly withheld): f1 bacteriophage origin of replication; arrow indicates direction of (+) strand synthesis
   4135..4464    +  promoter       SV40 promoter: SV40 enhancer and early promoter
   4512..4539    +  promoter       EM7 promoter (fragment): synthetic bacterial promoter&nbsp
   4565..4939    +  CDS            BleoR: antibiotic-binding protein; Sh ble from Streptoalloteichus hindustanus; confers resistance to bleomycin, phleomycin, and Zeocin™
   4949..5074    +  CDS            ble (fragment): BLE_KLEPN - Experimental evidence at protein level: Swiss-Prot protein existence level 1. Binding protein with a strong affinity to the bleomycin family of antibiotics. Binds to CL990; an antimitotic-antibiotic compound. From Klebsiella pneumoniae.
   5069..5190    +  polyA_signal   SV40 poly(A) signal: SV40 polyadenylation signal
   5263..5279    -  protein_bind   lac operator: The lac repressor binds to the lac operator to inhibit transcription in E. coli. This inhibition can be relieved by adding lactose or isopropyl-β-D-thiogalactopyranoside (IPTG). lac repressor encoded by lacI
   5287..5317    -  promoter       lac promoter: promoter for the E. coli lac operon
   5332..5353    -  protein_bind   CAP binding site: CAP binding activates transcription in the presence of cAMP. E. coli catabolite activator protein
   5366..5458    -  CDS            lacI (fragment): lac repressor; lacI; The lac repressor binds to the lac operator to inhibit transcription in E. coli. This inhibition can be relieved by adding lactose or isopropyl-β-D-thiogalactopyranoside (IPTG).
   5641..6229    -  rep_origin     ori: high-copy-number ColE1/pMB1/pBR322/pUC origin of replication
   6400..7260    -  CDS            AmpR: β-lactamase; bla; confers resistance to ampicillin, carbenicillin, and related antibiotics
   7261..7365    -  promoter       AmpR promoter: bla
   7424..7476    -  misc_feature   bom (fragment): basis of mobility region from pBR322
   7631..8010    +  enhancer       CMV enhancer: human cytomegalovirus immediate early enhancer
   8011..8210    +  promoter       CMV promoter: human cytomegalovirus (CMV) immediate early promoter
   8228..8408    +  LTR            5' LTR (truncated): truncated 5' long terminal repeat (LTR) from HIV-1
   8455..8580    +  misc_feature   HIV-1 Ψ: packaging signal of human immunodeficiency virus type 1
   8564..8927    +  CDS            HIV-1 gag (fragment): gag protein from human immunodeficiency virus 1; gag
   9073..9306    +  misc_feature   RRE: The Rev response element (RRE) of HIV-1 allows for Rev-dependent mRNA export from the nucleus to the cytoplasm.
>Addgene plasmid #211631 | lenti-ERCC1 gRNA2 | addgene full sequence | sequence record 419862 | Addgene NGS Result
TAACAAATTGGCTGTGGTATATAAAATTATTCATAATGATAGTAGGAGGCTTGGTAGGTTTAAGAATAGT
TTTTGCTGTACTTTCTATAGTGAATAGAGTTAGGCAGGGATATTCACCATTATCGTTTCAGACCCACCTC
CCAACCCCGAGGGGACCCGACAGGCCCGAAGGAATAGAAGAAGAAGGTGGAGAGAGAGACAGAGACAGAT
CCATTCGATTAGTGAACGGATCGGCACTGCGTGCGCCAATTCTGCAGACAAATGGCAGTATTCATCCACA
ATTTTAAAAGAAAAGGGGGGATTGGGGGGTACAGTGCAGGGGAAAGAATAGTAGACATAATAGCAACAGA
CATACAAACTAAAGAATTACAAAAACAAATTACAAAAATTCAAAATTTTCGGGTTTATTACAGGGACAGC
AGAGATCCAGTTTGGTTAATTAAGGTACCGAGGGCCTATTTCCCATGATTCCTTCATATTTGCATATACG
ATACAAGGCTGTTAGAGAGATAATTAGAATTAATTTGACTGTAAACACAAAGATATTAGTACAAAATACG
TGACGTAGAAAGTAATAATTTCTTGGGTAGTTTGCAGTTTTAAAATTATGTTTTAAAATGGACTATCATA
TGCTTACCGTAACTTGAAAGTATTTCGATTTCTTGGCTTTATATATCTTGTGGAAAGGACGAAACACCGT
TGCGCACGAACTTCAGTACGTTTTAGAGCTAGAAATAGCAAGTTAAAATAAGGCTAGTCCGTTATCAACT
TGAAAAAGTGGCACCGAGTCGGTGCTTTTTTGAATTCGCTAGCTAGGTCTTGAAAGGAGTGGGAATTGGC
TCCGGTGCCCGTCAGTGGGCAGAGCGCACATCGCCCACAGTCCCCGAGAAGTTGGGGGGAGGGGTCGGCA
ATTGATCCGGTGCCTAGAGAAGGTGGCGCGGGGTAAACTGGGAAAGTGATGTCGTGTACTGGCTCCGCCT
TTTTCCCGAGGGTGGGGGAGAACCGTATATAAGTGCAGTAGTCGCCGTGAACGTTCTTTTTCGCAACGGG
TTTGCCGCCAGAACACAGGACCGGTGCCACCATGGTGAGCAAGGGCGAGGAGCTGTTCACCGGGGTGGTG
CCCATCCTGGTCGAGCTGGACGGCGACGTAAACGGCCACAAGTTCAGCGTGTCCGGCGAGGGCGAGGGCG
ATGCCACCTACGGCAAGCTGACCCTGAAGTTCATCTGCACCACCGGCAAGCTGCCCGTGCCCTGGCCCAC
CCTCGTGACCACCCTGACCTACGGCGTGCAGTGCTTCAGCCGCTACCCCGACCACATGAAGCAGCACGAC
TTCTTCAAGTCCGCCATGCCCGAAGGCTACGTCCAGGAGCGCACCATCTTCTTCAAGGACGACGGCAACT
ACAAGACCCGCGCCGAGGTGAAGTTCGAGGGCGACACCCTGGTGAACCGCATCGAGCTGAAGGGCATCGA
CTTCAAGGAGGACGGCAACATCCTGGGGCACAAGCTGGAGTACAACTACAACAGCCACAACGTCTATATC
ATGGCCGACAAGCAGAAGAACGGCATCAAGGTGAACTTCAAGATCCGCCACAACATCGAGGACGGCAGCG
TGCAGCTCGCCGACCACTACCAGCAGAACACCCCCATCGGCGACGGCCCCGTGCTGCTGCCCGACAACCA
CTACCTGAGCACCCAGTCCGCCCTGAGCAAAGACCCCAACGAGAAGCGCGATCACATGGTCCTGCTGGAG
TTCGTGACCGCCGCCGGGATCACTCTCGGCATGGACGAGCTGTACAAGCCCAAGAAAAAGCGGAAAGTGG
GATCCGGCGCAACAAACTTCTCTCTGCTGAAACAAGCCGGAGATGTCGAAGAGAATCCTGGACCGACCGA
GTACAAGCCCACGGTGCGCCTCGCCACCCGCGACGACGTCCCCAGGGCCGTACGCACCCTCGCCGCCGCG
TTCGCCGACTACCCCGCCACGCGCCACACCGTCGATCCGGACCGCCACATCGAGCGGGTCACCGAGCTGC
AAGAACTCTTCCTCACGCGCGTCGGGCTCGACATCGGCAAGGTGTGGGTCGCGGACGACGGCGCCGCGGT
GGCGGTCTGGACCACGCCGGAGAGCGTCGAAGCGGGGGCGGTGTTCGCCGAGATCGGCCCGCGCATGGCC
GAGTTGAGCGGTTCCCGGCTGGCCGCGCAGCAACAGATGGAAGGCCTCCTGGCGCCGCACCGGCCCAAGG
AGCCCGCGTGGTTCCTGGCCACCGTCGGAGTCTCGCCCGACCACCAGGGCAAGGGTCTGGGCAGCGCCGT
CGTGCTCCCCGGAGTGGAGGCGGCCGAGCGCGCCGGGGTGCCCGCCTTCCTGGAGACCTCCGCGCCCCGC
AACCTCCCCTTCTACGAGCGGCTCGGCTTCACCGTCACCGCCGACGTCGAGGTGCCCGAAGGACCGCGCA
CCTGGTGCATGACCCGCAAGCCCGGTGCCTGAACGCGTTAAGTCGACAATCAACCTCTGGATTACAAAAT
TTGTGAAAGATTGACTGGTATTCTTAACTATGTTGCTCCTTTTACGCTATGTGGATACGCTGCTTTAATG
CCTTTGTATCATGCTATTGCTTCCCGTATGGCTTTCATTTTCTCCTCCTTGTATAAATCCTGGTTGCTGT
CTCTTTATGAGGAGTTGTGGCCCGTTGTCAGGCAACGTGGCGTGGTGTGCACTGTGTTTGCTGACGCAAC
CCCCACTGGTTGGGGCATTGCCACCACCTGTCAGCTCCTTTCCGGGACTTTCGCTTTCCCCCTCCCTATT
GCCACGGCGGAACTCATCGCCGCCTGCCTTGCCCGCTGCTGGACAGGGGCTCGGCTGTTGGGCACTGACA
ATTCCGTGGTGTTGTCGGGGAAATCATCGTCCTTTCCTTGGCTGCTCGCCTGTGTTGCCACCTGGATTCT
GCGCGGGACGTCCTTCTGCTACGTCCCTTCGGCCCTCAATCCAGCGGACCTTCCTTCCCGCGGCCTGCTG
CCGGCTCTGCGGCCTCTTCCGCGTCTTCGCCTTCGCCCTCAGACGAGTCGGATCTCCCTTTGGGCCGCCT
CCCCGCGTCGACTTTAAGACCAATGACTTACAAGGCAGCTGTAGATCTTAGCCACTTTTTAAAAGAAAAG
GGGGGACTGGAAGGGCTAATTCACTCCCAACGAAGACAAGATCTGCTTTTTGCTTGTACTGGGTCTCTCT
GGTTAGACCAGATCTGAGCCTGGGAGCTCTCTGGCTAACTAGGGAACCCACTGCTTAAGCCTCAATAAAG
CTTGCCTTGAGTGCTTCAAGTAGTGTGTGCCCGTCTGTTGTGTGACTCTGGTAACTAGAGATCCCTCAGA
CCCTTTTAGTCAGTGTGGAAAATCTCTAGCAGGGCCCGTTTAAACCCGCTGATCAGCCTCGACTGTGCCT
TCTAGTTGCCAGCCATCTGTTGTTTGCCCCTCCCCCGTGCCTTCCTTGACCCTGGAAGGTGCCACTCCCA
CTGTCCTTTCCTAATAAAATGAGGAAATTGCATCGCATTGTCTGAGTAGGTGTCATTCTATTCTGGGGGG
TGGGGTGGGGCAGGACAGCAAGGGGGAGGATTGGGAAGACAATAGCAGGCATGCTGGGGATGCGGTGGGC
TCTATGGCTTCTGAGGCGGAAAGAACCAGCTGGGGCTCTAGGGGGTATCCCC
[124 nt withheld, positions 3693-3816]
C
[91 nt withheld, positions 3818-3908]
A
[49 nt withheld, positions 3910-3958]
CCTTTGACGTTGGAGTCCACGTTCTTT
[37 nt withheld, positions 3986-4022]
ACCCTATCTCGGTCTATTCTTTTGATTTATAAGGGATTTTGCCGATTTCGGCCTATTGGTTAAAAAATGA
GCTGATTTAACAAAAATTTAACGCGAATTAATTCTGTGGAATGTGTGTCAGTTAGGGTGTGGAAAGTCCC
CAGGCTCCCCAGCAGGCAGAAGTATGCAAAGCATGCATCTCAATTAGTCAGCAACCAGGTGTGGAAAGTC
CCCAGGCTCCCCAGCAGGCAGAAGTATGCAAAGCATGCATCTCAATTAGTCAGCAACCATAGTCCCGCCC
CTAACTCCGCCCATCCCGCCCCTAACTCCGCCCAGTTCCGCCCATTCTCCGCCCCATGGCTGACTAATTT
TTTTTATTTATGCAGAGGCCGAGGCCGCCTCTGCCTCTGAGCTATTCCAGAAGTAGTGAGGAGGCTTTTT
TGGAGGCCTAGGCTTTTGCAAAAAGCTCCCGGGAGCTTGTATATCCATTTTCGGATCTGATCAGCACGTG
TTGACAATTAATCATCGGCATAGTATAATACGACAAGGTGAGGAACTAAACCATGGCCAAGTTGACCAGT
GCCGTTCCGGTGCTCACCGCGCGCGACGTCGCCGGAGCGGTCGAGTTCTGGACCGACCGGCTCGGGTTCT
CCCGGGACTTCGTGGAGGACGACTTCGCCGGTGTGGTCCGGGACGACGTGACCCTGTTCATCAGCGCGGT
CCAGGACCAGGTGGTGCCGGACAACACCCTGGCCTGGGTGTGGGTGCGCGGCCTGGACGAGCTGTACGCC
GAGTGGTCGGAGGTCGTGTCCACGAACTTCCGGGACGCCTCCGGGCCGGCCATGACCGAGATCGGCGAGC
AGCCGTGGGGGCGGGAGTTCGCCCTGCGCGACCCGGCCGGCAACTGCGTGCACTTCGTGGCCGAGGAGCA
GGACTGACACGTGCTACGAGATTTCGATTCCACCGCCGCCTTCTATGAAAGGTTGGGCTTCGGAATCGTT
TTCCGGGACGCCGGCTGGATGATCCTCCAGCGCGGGGATCTCATGCTGGAGTTCTTCGCCCACCCCAACT
TGTTTATTGCAGCTTATAATGGTTACAAATAAAGCAATAGCATCACAAATTTCACAAATAAAGCATTTTT
TTCACTGCATTCTAGTTGTGGTTTGTCCAAACTCATCAATGTATCTTATCATGTCTGTATACCGTCGACC
TCTAGCTAGAGCTTGGCGTAATCATGGTCATAGCTGTTTCCTGTGTGAAATTGTTATCCGCTCACAATTC
CACACAACATACGAGCCGGAAGCATAAAGTGTAAAGCCTGGGGTGCCTAATGAGTGAGCTAACTCACATT
AATTGCGTTGCGCTCACTGCCCGCTTTCCAGTCGGGAAACCTGTCGTGCCAGCTGCATTAATGAATCGGC
CAACGCGCGGGGAGAGGCGGTTTGCGTATTGGGCGCTCTTCCGCTTCCTCGCTCACTGACTCGCTGCGCT
CGGTCGTTCGGCTGCGGCGAGCGGTATCAGCTCACTCAAAGGCGGTAATACGGTTATCCACAGAATCAGG
GGATAACGCAGGAAAGAACATGTGAGCAAAAGGCCAGCAAAAGGCCAGGAACCGTAAAAAGGCCGCGTTG
CTGGCGTTTTTCCATAGGCTCCGCCCCCCTGACGAGCATCACAAAAATCGACGCTCAAGTCAGAGGTGGC
GAAACCCGACAGGACTATAAAGATACCAGGCGTTTCCCCCTGGAAGCTCCCTCGTGCGCTCTCCTGTTCC
GACCCTGCCGCTTACCGGATACCTGTCCGCCTTTCTCCCTTCGGGAAGCGTGGCGCTTTCTCATAGCTCA
CGCTGTAGGTATCTCAGTTCGGTGTAGGTCGTTCGCTCCAAGCTGGGCTGTGTGCACGAACCCCCCGTTC
AGCCCGACCGCTGCGCCTTATCCGGTAACTATCGTCTTGAGTCCAACCCGGTAAGACACGACTTATCGCC
ACTGGCAGCAGCCACTGGTAACAGGATTAGCAGAGCGAGGTATGTAGGCGGTGCTACAGAGTTCTTGAAG
TGGTGGCCTAACTACGGCTACACTAGAAGAACAGTATTTGGTATCTGCGCTCTGCTGAAGCCAGTTACCT
TCGGAAAAAGAGTTGGTAGCTCTTGATCCGGCAAACAAACCACCGCTGGTAGCGGTGGTTTTTTTGTTTG
CAAGCAGCAGATTACGCGCAGAAAAAAAGGATCTCAAGAAGATCCTTTGATCTTTTCTACGGGGTCTGAC
GCTCAGTGGAACGAAAACTCACGTTAAGGGATTTTGGTCATGAGATTATCAAAAAGGATCTTCACCTAGA
TCCTTTTAAATTAAAAATGAAGTTTTAAATCAATCTAAAGTATATATGAGTAAACTTGGTCTGACAGTTA
CCAATGCTTAATCAGTGAGGCACCTATCTCAGCGATCTGTCTATTTCGTTCATCCATAGTTGCCTGACTC
CCCGTCGTGTAGATAACTACGATACGGGAGGGCTTACCATCTGGCCCCAGTGCTGCAATGATACCGCGAG
ACCCACGCTCACCGGCTCCAGATTTATCAGCAATAAACCAGCCAGCCGGAAGGGCCGAGCGCAGAAGTGG
TCCTGCAACTTTATCCGCCTCCATCCAGTCTATTAATTGTTGCCGGGAAGCTAGAGTAAGTAGTTCGCCA
GTTAATAGTTTGCGCAACGTTGTTGCCATTGCTACAGGCATCGTGGTGTCACGCTCGTCGTTTGGTATGG
CTTCATTCAGCTCCGGTTCCCAACGATCAAGGCGAGTTACATGATCCCCCATGTTGTGCAAAAAAGCGGT
TAGCTCCTTCGGTCCTCCGATCGTTGTCAGAAGTAAGTTGGCCGCAGTGTTATCACTCATGGTTATGGCA
GCACTGCATAATTCTCTTACTGTCATGCCATCCGTAAGATGCTTTTCTGTGACTGGTGAGTACTCAACCA
AGTCATTCTGAGAATAGTGTATGCGGCGACCGAGTTGCTCTTGCCCGGCGTCAATACGGGATAATACCGC
GCCACATAGCAGAACTTTAAAAGTGCTCATCATTGGAAAACGTTCTTCGGGGCGAAAACTCTCAAGGATC
TTACCGCTGTTGAGATCCAGTTCGATGTAACCCACTCGTGCACCCAACTGATCTTCAGCATCTTTTACTT
TCACCAGCGTTTCTGGGTGAGCAAAAACAGGAAGGCAAAATGCCGCAAAAAAGGGAATAAGGGCGACACG
GAAATGTTGAATACTCATACTCTTCCTTTTTCAATATTATTGAAGCATTTATCAGGGTTATTGTCTCATG
AGCGGATACATATTTGAATGTATTTAGAAAAATAAACAAATAGGGGTTCCGCGCACATTTCCCCGAAAAG
TGCCACCTGACGTCGACGGATCGGGAGATCTCCCGATCCCCTATGGTGCACTCTCAGTACAATCTGCTCT
GATGCCGCATAGTTAAGCCAGTATCTGCTCCCTGCTTGTGTGTTGGAGGTCGCTGAGTAGTGCGCGAGCA
AAATTTAAGCTACAACAAGGCAAGGCTTGACCGACAATTGCATGAAGAATCTGCTTAGGGTTAGGCGTTT
TGCGCTGCTTCGCGATGTACGGGCCAGATATACGCGTTGACATTGATTATTGACTAGTTATTAATAGTAA
TCAATTACGGGGTCATTAGTTCATAGCCCATATATGGAGTTCCGCGTTACATAACTTACGGTAAATGGCC
CGCCTGGCTGACCGCCCAACGACCCCCGCCCATTGACGTCAATAATGACGTATGTTCCCATAGTAACGCC
AATAGGGACTTTCCATTGACGTCAATGGGTGGAGTATTTACGGTAAACTGCCCACTTGGCAGTACATCAA
GTGTATCATATGCCAAGTACGCCCCCTATTGACGTCAATGACGGTAAATGGCCCGCCTGGCATTATGCCC
AGTACATGACCTTATGGGACTTTCCTACTTGGCAGTACATCTACGTATTAGTCATCGCTATTACCATGGT
GATGCGGTTTTGGCAGTACATCAATGGGCGTGGATAGCGGTTTGACTCACGGGGATTTCCAAGTCTCCAC
CCCATTGACGTCAATGGGAGTTTGTTTTGGCACCAAAATCAACGGGACTTTCCAAAATGTCGTAACAACT
CCGCCCCATTGACGCAAATGGGCGGTAGGCGTGTACGGTGGGAGGTCTATATAAGCAGCGCGTTTTGCCT
GTACTGGGTCTCTCTGGTTAGACCAGATCTGAGCCTGGGAGCTCTCTGGCTAACTAGGGAACCCACTGCT
TAAGCCTCAATAAAGCTTGCCTTGAGTGCTTCAAGTAGTGTGTGCCCGTCTGTTGTGTGACTCTGGTAAC
TAGAGATCCCTCAGACCCTTTTAGTCAGTGTGGAAAATCTCTAGCAGTGGCGCCCGAACAGGGACTTGAA
AGCGAAAGGGAAACCAGAGGAGCTCTCTCGACGCAGGACTCGGCTTGCTGAAGCGCGCACGGCAAGAGGC
GAGGGGCGGCGACTGGTGAGTACGCCAAAAATTTTGACTAGCGGAGGCTAGAAGGAGAGAGATGGGTGCG
AGAGCGTCAGTATTAAGCGGGGGAGAATTAGATCGCGATGGGAAAAAATTCGGTTAAGGCCAGGGGGAAA
GAAAAAATATAAATTAAAACATATAGTATGGGCAAGCAGGGAGCTAGAACGATTCGCAGTTAATCCTGGC
CTGTTAGAAACATCAGAAGGCTGTAGACAAATACTGGGACAGCTACAACCATCCCTTCAGACAGGATCAG
AAGAACTTAGATCATTATATAATACAGTAGCAACCCTCTATTGTGTGCATCAAAGGATAGAGATAAAAGA
CACCAAGGAAGCTTTAGACAAGATAGAGGAAGAGCAAAACAAAAGTAAGACCACCGCACAGCAAGCGGCC
GCTGATCTTCAGACCTGGAGGAGGAGATATGAGGGACAATTGGAGAAGTGAATTATATAAATATAAAGTA
GTAAAAATTGAACCATTAGGAGTAGCACCCACCAAGGCAAAGAGAAGAGTGGTGCAGAGAGAAAAAAGAG
CAGTGGGAATAGGAGCTTTGTTCCTTGGGTTCTTGGGAGCAGCAGGAAGCACTATGGGCGCAGCGTCAAT
GACGCTGACGGTACAGGCCAGACAATTATTGTCTGGTATAGTGCAGCAGCAGAACAATTTGCTGAGGGCT
ATTGAGGCGCAACAGCATCTGTTGCAACTCACAGTCTGGGGCATCAAGCAGCTCCAGGCAAGAATCCTGG
CTGTGGAAAGATACCTAAAGGATCAACAGCTCCTGGGGATTTGGGGTTGCTCTGGAAAACTCATTTGCAC
CACTGCTGTGCCTTGGAATGCTAGTTGGAGTAATAAATCTCTGGAACAGATTTGGAATCACACGACCTGG
ATGGAGTGGGACAGAGAAATTAACAATTACACAAGCTTAATACACTCCTTAATTGAAGAATCGCAAAACC
AGCAAGAAAAGAATGAACAAGAATTATTGGAATTAGATAAATGGGCAAGTTTGTGGAATTGGTTTAACA
